Addgene plasmid #105600: pET30b-7D-SrtA
Purpose: expresses 7D sortase A variant in E.coli
Depositing lab: Stephanie Dougan. Depositing organization: Dana-Farber Cancer Institute. Publication: Generation of Ca2+-independent sortase A mutants with enhanced activity for protein and cell surface labeling. Jeong HJ, Abhiraman GC, Story CM, Ingram JR, Dougan SK. PLoS One. 2017 Dec 4;12(12):e0189068. doi: 10.1371/journal.pone.0189068. eCollection 2017. PONE-D-17-29293 PubMed 29200433.
Backbone
  Vector backbone: pET30b
  Backbone manufacturer: Novagen
  Backbone size w/o insert (bp): 5000
  Total vector size (bp): 5500
  Vector type: Bacterial Expression
Growth in bacteria
  Bacterial resistance: Kanamycin, 50 μg/mL
  Growth temperature: 37°C
  Growth strain: DH5alpha
  Copy number: High Copy
Gene/Insert
  Gene/Insert name: S.aureus Sortase A, 7D mutant
  Species: S.aureus
  Insert size (bp): 500
  Promoter: T7
  Tag / fusion protein: His tag (C terminal on backbone)
  Cloning method: Gibson Cloning
  Sequencing primers: 5′ T7 promoter
Terms and licenses: Academic/Nonprofit Terms; Industry Terms: Not Available to Industry
How to cite: pET30b-7D-SrtA was a gift from Stephanie Dougan (Addgene plasmid # 105600 ; http://n2t.net/addgene:105600 ; RRID:Addgene_105600)
