[The description below was written by a language model from this plasmid's Addgene catalogue record and pLannotate feature annotations shown in this document.]
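Description:
pET30b-7D-SrtA is a bacterial expression plasmid built on the Novagen pET30b backbone for producing the "7D" mutant of Staphylococcus aureus sortase A in E. coli. The sequenced record is about 5.7 kb. It replicates from a pBR322/ColE1-type origin accompanied by the bom mobility region and the rop gene. The catalogue lists it as high copy, although rop normally moderates copy number. Selection is by kanamycin through an aminoglycoside phosphotransferase gene, and an f1 origin is also present. The short tetracycline-resistance fragments, the AmpR promoter fragment and a predicted E. coli open reading frame flagged by the annotation appear to be backbone remnants rather than functional markers.

The expression cassette follows the standard pET layout: a T7 promoter immediately followed by a lac operator, the phage T7 gene 10 ribosome binding site, the sortase coding region, and a T7 terminator. The plasmid carries lacI under its own promoter, so transcription is repressed until induction with IPTG in a host that supplies T7 RNA polymerase. The srtA annotation is a fragment of roughly 450 bp, indicating a partial rather than full-length sortase. It is followed by a short backbone-derived polyhistidine tag at the C terminus for metal-affinity purification. The small "SET1" match lying between the tag and the terminator is probably backbone sequence rather than part of the protein.

Sortase A is a transpeptidase that cleaves a C-terminal sorting motif and ligates the substrate to a new partner. The associated publication title describes calcium-independent sortase A mutants with enhanced activity for labeling proteins and cell surfaces. The specific substitutions that define 7D are not stated in the record.
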