Features (pLannotate 1.2.2; 19 found; start..end, strand, type, name):
      1..19      +  promoter       T7 promoter: promoter for bacteriophage T7 RNA polymerase
     20..44      +  protein_bind   lac operator: The lac repressor binds to the lac operator to inhibit transcription in E. coli. This inhibition can be relieved by adding lactose or isopropyl-β-D-thiogalactopyranoside (IPTG). lac repressor encoded by lacI
     59..81      +  RBS            RBS: efficient ribosome binding site from bacteriophage T7 gene 10 (Olins and Rangwala, 1989)
     80..532     +  CDS            srtA (fragment): SRTA_STAA8 - Experimental evidence at protein level: Swiss-Prot protein existence level 1. Transpeptidase that anchors surface proteins to the cell wall (PubMed:10427003, PubMed:10446208, PubMed:10535938, PubMed:11714722, PubMed:14769030, PubMed:15247224). Recognizes and modifies its substrate by proteolytic cleavage of a C-terminal sorting signal. Following cleavage, a covalent intermediate is formed via a thioester bond between the sortase and its substrate, which is then transferred and covalently attached to the cell wall (PubMed:10446208, PubMed:10535938, PubMed:11714722, PubMed:14769030,
    539..556     +  CDS            9xHis (fragment): 9xHis affinity tag
    566..615     +  CDS            SET1 (fragment): solubility-enhancement tag derived from T7 phage gene 10B
    623..670     +  terminator     T7 terminator: transcription terminator for bacteriophage T7 RNA polymerase
    707..1135    +  rep_origin     f1 ori (sequence partly withheld): f1 bacteriophage origin of replication; arrow indicates direction of (+) strand synthesis
   1188..1245    +  promoter       AmpR promoter (fragment): bla
   1254..2069    -  CDS            KanR: aminoglycoside phosphotransferase; aph(3')-Ia; confers resistance to kanamycin in bacteria or G418 (Geneticin®) in eukaryotes
   2191..2779    +  rep_origin     ori: high-copy-number ColE1/pMB1/pBR322/pUC origin of replication
   2965..3104    -  misc_feature   bom: basis of mobility region from pBR322
   3206..3397    -  CDS            rop: Rop protein, which maintains plasmids at low copy number; rop
   3414..3794    +  CDS            YPB1_ECOLX: Protein predicted: Swiss-Prot protein existence level 4. From Escherichia coli.
   3866..4157    -  CDS            TcR (fragment): tetracycline efflux protein; tet; confers resistance to tetracycline
   4172..4193    -  protein_bind   CAP binding site: CAP binding activates transcription in the presence of cAMP. E. coli catabolite activator protein
   4206..5288    -  CDS            lacI: lac repressor; lacI; The lac repressor binds to the lac operator to inhibit transcription in E. coli. This inhibition can be relieved by adding lactose or isopropyl-β-D-thiogalactopyranoside (IPTG).
   5289..5366    -  promoter       lacI promoter: lacI
   5374..5653    -  CDS            TcR (fragment): tetracycline efflux protein; tet; confers resistance to tetracycline
>Addgene plasmid #105600 | pET30b-7D-SrtA | addgene full sequence | sequence record 202162 | Addgene NGS Result
TAATACGACTCACTATAGGGGAATTGTGAGCGGATAACAATTCCCCTCTAGAAATAATTTTGTTTAACTT
TAAGAAGGAGATATACATATGCAAGCTAAACCTCAAATTCCGAAAGATAAATCAAAAGTGGCAGGCTATA
TTGAAATTCCAGATGCTGATATTAAAGAACCAGTATATCCAGGACCAGCAACACGCGAACAATTAAATAG
AGGTGTAAGCTTTGCAAAAGAAAATCAATCACTAGATGATCAAAATATTTCAATTGCAGGACACACTTTC
ATTGGCCGTCCGAACTATCAATTTACAAATCTTAAAGCAGCCAAAAAAGGTAGTATGGTGTACTTTAAAG
TTGGTAATGAAACACGTAAGTATAAAATGACAAGTATAAGAAACGTTAAGCCAACAGCTGTAGAAGTTCT
AGATGAACAAAAAGGTAAAGATAAACAATTAACATTAATTACTTGTGATGATTACAATGAAGAGACAGGC
GTTTGGGAAACACGTAAAATCTTTGTAGCTACAGAAGTCAAACTCGAGCACCACCACCACCACCACTGAG
ATCCGGCTGCTAACAAAGCCCGAAAGGAAGCTGAGTTGGCTGCTGCCACCGCTGAGCAATAACTAGCATA
ACCCCTTGGGGCCTCTAAACGGGTCTTGAGGGGTTTTTTGCTGAAAGGAGGAACTATATCCGGATTGGCG
AATGGG
[124 nt withheld, positions 707-830]
C
[91 nt withheld, positions 832-922]
A
[49 nt withheld, positions 924-972]
CCTTTGACGTTGGAGTCCACGTTCTTT
[37 nt withheld, positions 1000-1036]
ACCCTATCTCGGTCTATTCTTTTGATTTATAAGGGATTTTGCCGATTTCGGCCTATTGGTTAAAAAATGA
GCTGATTTAACAAAAATTTAACGCGAATTTTAACAAAATATTAACGCTTACAATTTAGGTGGCACTTTTC
GGGGAAATGTGCGCGGAACCCCTATTTGTTTATTTTTCTAAATACATTCAAATATGTATCCGCTCATGAA
TTAATTCTTAGAAAAACTCATCGAGCATCAAATGAAACTGCAATTTATTCATATCAGGATTATCAATACC
ATATTTTTGAAAAAGCCGTTTCTGTAATGAAGGAGAAAACTCACCGAGGCAGTTCCATAGGATGGCAAGA
TCCTGGTATCGGTCTGCGATTCCGACTCGTCCAACATCAATACAACCTATTAATTTCCCCTCGTCAAAAA
TAAGGTTATCAAGTGAGAAATCACCATGAGTGACGACTGAATCCGGTGAGAATGGCAAAAGTTTATGCAT
TTCTTTCCAGACTTGTTCAACAGGCCAGCCATTACGCTCGTCATCAAAATCACTCGCATCAACCAAACCG
TTATTCATTCGTGATTGCGCCTGAGCGAGACGAAATACGCGATCGCTGTTAAAAGGACAATTACAAACAG
GAATCGAATGCAACCGGCGCAGGAACACTGCCAGCGCATCAACAATATTTTCACCTGAATCAGGATATTC
TTCTAATACCTGGAATGCTGTTTTCCCGGGGATCGCAGTGGTGAGTAACCATGCATCATCAGGAGTACGG
ATAAAATGCTTGATGGTCGGAAGAGGCATAAATTCCGTCAGCCAGTTTAGTCTGACCATCTCATCTGTAA
CATCATTGGCAACGCTACCTTTGCCATGTTTCAGAAACAACTCTGGCGCATCGGGCTTCCCATACAATCG
ATAGATTGTCGCACCTGATTGCCCGACATTATCGCGAGCCCATTTATACCCATATAAATCAGCATCCATG
TTGGAATTTAATCGCGGCCTAGAGCAAGACGTTTCCCGTTGAATATGGCTCATAACACCCCTTGTATTAC
TGTTTATGTAAGCAGACAGTTTTATTGTTCATGACCAAAATCCCTTAACGTGAGTTTTCGTTCCACTGAG
CGTCAGACCCCGTAGAAAAGATCAAAGGATCTTCTTGAGATCCTTTTTTTCTGCGCGTAATCTGCTGCTT
GCAAACAAAAAAACCACCGCTACCAGCGGTGGTTTGTTTGCCGGATCAAGAGCTACCAACTCTTTTTCCG
AAGGTAACTGGCTTCAGCAGAGCGCAGATACCAAATACTGTCCTTCTAGTGTAGCCGTAGTTAGGCCACC
ACTTCAAGAACTCTGTAGCACCGCCTACATACCTCGCTCTGCTAATCCTGTTACCAGTGGCTGCTGCCAG
TGGCGATAAGTCGTGTCTTACCGGGTTGGACTCAAGACGATAGTTACCGGATAAGGCGCAGCGGTCGGGC
TGAACGGGGGGTTCGTGCACACAGCCCAGCTTGGAGCGAACGACCTACACCGAACTGAGATACCTACAGC
GTGAGCTATGAGAAAGCGCCACGCTTCCCGAAGGGAGAAAGGCGGACAGGTATCCGGTAAGCGGCAGGGT
CGGAACAGGAGAGCGCACGAGGGAGCTTCCAGGGGGAAACGCCTGGTATCTTTATAGTCCTGTCGGGTTT
CGCCACCTCTGACTTGAGCGTCGATTTTTGTGATGCTCGTCAGGGGGGCGGAGCCTATGGAAAAACGCCA
GCAACGCGGCCTTTTTACGGTTCCTGGCCTTTTGCTGGCCTTTTGCTCACATGTTCTTTCCTGCGTTATC
CCCTGATTCTGTGGATAACCGTATTACCGCCTTTGAGTGAGCTGATACCGCTCGCCGCAGCCGAACGACC
GAGCGCAGCGAGTCAGTGAGCGAGGAAGCGGAAGAGCGCCTGATGCGGTATTTTCTCCTTACGCATCTGT
GCGGTATTTCACACCGCAATGGTGCACTCTCAGTACAATCTGCTCTGATGCCGCATAGTTAAGCCAGTAT
ACACTCCGCTATCGCTACGTGACTGGGTCATGGCTGCGCCCCGACACCCGCCAACACCCGCTGACGCGCC
CTGACGGGCTTGTCTGCTCCCGGCATCCGCTTACAGACAAGCTGTGACCGTCTCCGGGAGCTGCATGTGT
CAGAGGTTTTCACCGTCATCACCGAAACGCGCGAGGCAGCTGCGGTAAAGCTCATCAGCGTGGTCGTGAA
GCGATTCACAGATGTCTGCCTGTTCATCCGCGTCCAGCTCGTTGAGTTTCTCCAGAAGCGTTAATGTCTG
GCTTCTGATAAAGCGGGCCATGTTAAGGGCGGTTTTTTCCTGTTTGGTCACTGATGCCTCCGTGTAAGGG
GGATTTCTGTTCATGGGGGTAATGATACCGATGAAACGAGAGAGGATGCTCACGATACGGGTTACTGATG
ATGAACATGCCCGGTTACTGGAACGTTGTGAGGGTAAACAACTGGCGGTATGGATGCGGCGGGACCAGAG
AAAAATCACTCAGGGTCAATGCCAGCGCTTCGTTAATACAGATGTAGGTGTTCCACAGGGTAGCCAGCAG
CATCCTGCGATGCAGATCCGGAACATAATGGTGCAGGGCGCTGACTTCCGCGTTTCCAGACTTTACGAAA
CACGGAAACCGAAGACCATTCATGTTGTTGCTCAGGTCGCAGACGTTTTGCAGCAGCAGTCGCTTCACGT
TCGCTCGCGTATCGGTGATTCATTCTGCTAACCAGTAAGGCAACCCCGCCAGCCTAGCCGGGTCCTCAAC
GACAGGAGCACGATCATGCGCACCCGTGGGGCCGCCATGCCGGCGATAATGGCCTGCTTCTCGCCGAAAC
GTTTGGTGGCGGGACCAGTGACGAAGGCTTGAGCGAGGGCGTGCAAGATTCCGAATACCGCAAGCGACAG
GCCGATCATCGTCGCGCTCCAGCGAAAGCGGTCCTCGCCGAAAATGACCCAGAGCGCTGCCGGCACCTGT
CCTACGAGTTGCATGATAAAGAAGACAGTCATAAGTGCGGCGACGATAGTCATGCCCCGCGCCCACCGGA
AGGAGCTGACTGGGTTGAAGGCTCTCAAGGGCATCGGTCGAGATCCCGGTGCCTAATGAGTGAGCTAACT
TACATTAATTGCGTTGCGCTCACTGCCCGCTTTCCAGTCGGGAAACCTGTCGTGCCAGCTGCATTAATGA
ATCGGCCAACGCGCGGGGAGAGGCGGTTTGCGTATTGGGCGCCAGGGTGGTTTTTCTTTTCACCAGTGAG
ACGGGCAACAGCTGATTGCCCTTCACCGCCTGGCCCTGAGAGAGTTGCAGCAAGCGGTCCACGCTGGTTT
GCCCCAGCAGGCGAAAATCCTGTTTGATGGTGGTTAACGGCGGGATATAACATGAGCTGTCTTCGGTATC
GTCGTATCCCACTACCGAGATGTCCGCACCAACGCGCAGCCCGGACTCGGTAATGGCGCGCATTGCGCCC
AGCGCCATCTGATCGTTGGCAACCAGCATCGCAGTGGGAACGATGCCCTCATTCAGCATTTGCATGGTTT
GTTGAAAACCGGACATGGCACTCCAGTCGCCTTCCCGTTCCGCTATCGGCTGAATTTGATTGCGAGTGAG
ATATTTATGCCAGCCAGCCAGACGCAGACGCGCCGAGACAGAACTTAATGGGCCCGCTAACAGCGCGATT
TGCTGGTGACCCAATGCGACCAGATGCTCCACGCCCAGTCGCGTACCGTCTTCATGGGAGAAAATAATAC
TGTTGATGGGTGTCTGGTCAGAGACATCAAGAAATAACGCCGGAACATTAGTGCAGGCAGCTTCCACAGC
AATGGCATCCTGGTCATCCAGCGGATAGTTAATGATCAGCCCACTGACGCGTTGCGCGAGAAGATTGTGC
ACCGCCGCTTTACAGGCTTCGACGCCGCTTCGTTCTACCATCGACACCACCACGCTGGCACCCAGTTGAT
CGGCGCGAGATTTAATCGCCGCGACAATTTGCGACGGCGCGTGCAGGGCCAGACTGGAGGTGGCAACGCC
AATCAGCAACGACTGTTTGCCCGCCAGTTGTTGTGCCACGCGGTTGGGAATGTAATTCAGCTCCGCCATC
GCCGCTTCCACTTTTTCCCGCGTTTTCGCAGAAACGTGGCTGGCCTGGTTCACCACGCGGGAAACGGTCT
GATAAGAGACACCGGCATACTCTGCGACATCGTATAACGTTACTGGTTTCACATTCACCACCCTGAATTG
ACTCTCTTCCGGGCGCTATCATGCCATACCGCGAAAGGTTTTGCGCCATTCGATGGTGTCCGGGATCTCG
ACGCTCTCCCTTATGCGACTCCTGCATTAGGAAGCAGCCCAGTAGTAGGTTGAGGCCGTTGAGCACCGCC
GCCGCAAGGAATGGTGCATGCAAGGAGATGGCGCCCAACAGTCCCCCGGCCACGGGGCCTGCCACCATAC
CCACGCCGAAACAAGCGCTCATGAGCCCGAAGTGGCGAGCCCGATCTTCCCCATCGGTGATGTCGGCGAT
ATAGGCGCCAGCAACCGCACCTGTGGCGCCGGTGATGCCGGCCACGATGCGTCCGGCGTAGAGGATCGAG
ATCGATCTCGATCCCGCGAAAT
