>Addgene plasmid #105600 | pET30b-7D-SrtA | depositor partial sequence | sequence record 199778 | using T7 primer
TTTTGTTTAACTTTAAGAAGGAGATATACATATGCAAGCTAAACCTCAAATTCCGAAAGATAAATCAAAA
GTGGCAGGCTATATTGAAATTCCAGATGCTGATATTAAAGAACCAGTATATCCAGGACCAGCAACACGCG
AACAATTAAATAGAGGTGTAAGCTTTGCAAAAGAAAATCAATCACTAGATGATCAAAATATTTCAATTGC
AGGACACACTTTCATTGGCCGTCCGAACTATCAATTTACAAATCTTAAAGCAGCCAAAAAAGGTAGTATG
GTGTACTTTAAAGTTGGTAATGAAACACGTAAGTATAAAATGACAAGTATAAGAAACGTTAAGCCAACAG
CTGTAGAAGTTCTAGATGAACAAAAAGGTAAAGATAAACAATTAACATTAATTACTTGTGATGATTACAA
TGAAGAGACAGGCGTTTGGGAAACACGTAAAATCTTTGTAGCTACAGAAGTCAAACTCGAGCACCACCAC
CACCACCACTGAGATCCGGCTGCTAACAAAGCCCGAAAGGAAGCTGAGTTGGCTGCTGCCACCGCTGAGC
AATAACTAGCATAACCCCTTGGGGCCTCTAAACGGGTCTTGAGGGGTTTTTTGCTGAAAGGAGGAACTAT
ATCCGGATTGGCGAATGGG
[124 nt withheld, positions 650-773]
C
[91 nt withheld, positions 775-865]
A
[49 nt withheld, positions 867-915]
CCTTTGACGTTGGAGTCCACGTTCTTTAATAGTGGNCTCTTGTTCCAAACTGGNACAACACTCAACCCTA
TCTCGGTCTATTCTTTTGATTTATA
